Addgene plasmid #162904: C232-E08: attB2r-mTFP1-attB3
Purpose: Gateway attB2r/attB3 entry clone for construction of C-terminal mTFP1 fusion proteins
Depositing lab: Dominic Esposito. Depositing organization: National Cancer Institute (NCI). Publication: Combinatorial assembly of clone libraries using site-specific recombination. Wall VE, Garvey LA, Mehalko JL, Procter LV, Esposito D. Methods Mol Biol. 2014;1116:193-208. doi: 10.1007/978-1-62703-764-8_14. PubMed 24395366.
Backbone
  Vector backbone: pDonr234
  Vector type: Synthetic Biology
Growth in bacteria
  Bacterial resistance: Spectinomycin, 50 μg/mL
  Growth temperature: 37°C
  Growth strain: DH5alpha
  Copy number: High Copy
Gene/Insert
  Gene/Insert name: monomeric Teal fluorescent protein (alt name: mTeal)
  Species: Synthetic
  Cloning method: Gateway Cloning
Terms and licenses: Academic/Nonprofit Terms; Industry Terms: Not Available to Industry
How to cite: C232-E08: attB2r-mTFP1-attB3 was a gift from Dominic Esposito (Addgene plasmid # 162904 ; http://n2t.net/addgene:162904 ; RRID:Addgene_162904)
