[The description below was written by a language model from this plasmid's Addgene catalogue record and pLannotate feature annotations shown in this document.]
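Description:
C232-E08: attB2r-mTFP1-attB3 is a Gateway entry clone built in the pDonr234 donor backbone and intended as a modular part for multisite (combinatorial) recombination cloning. It is a small bacterial plasmid of about 3.5 kb that replicates in E. coli from a high-copy ColE1/pUC-type origin. Selection is with spectinomycin through an aadA (SmR) aminoglycoside adenylyltransferase gene. Short remnants of a class 1 integron Pc promoter and a gentamicin acetyltransferase gene lie just upstream of aadA. rrnB T1 and T2 transcription terminators flank the cloning region, where they would insulate the insert from read-through transcription. The small lacZα, lacI and MCS fragments in the annotation appear to be backbone remnants rather than functional elements.

The payload is the coding sequence for mTFP1, a synthetic monomeric teal (cyan) fluorescent protein annotated as mammalian codon-optimized. No promoter or other expression elements are annotated around it, which fits its role as a promoterless cassette. The insert was introduced as an attB2r/attB3-flanked fragment by a BP reaction. In the resulting clone the annotation software calls the upstream site attR2. The downstream site is labelled as an attB3 core overlapping an "attL1 fragment", most likely an attL3-type site that the automated tool has matched to its closest relative. These sites place mTFP1 in the position directly after an attL1/attL2-type gene-of-interest entry clone in a multi-fragment LR reaction. This allows the fluorescent protein to be joined in frame to the C-terminus of a chosen protein in a destination vector. The construct therefore serves as a reusable tagging module for generating C-terminal mTFP1 fusion expression clones, with promoter, host range and other expression features supplied by the other entry clones and the destination vector.
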