Features (pLannotate 1.2.2; 14 found; start..end, strand, type, name):
     90..126     -  CDS            lacZα (fragment): LacZα fragment of β-galactosidase; lacZ fragment
    224..347     -  protein_bind   attR2: mutant version of attR; recombination site for the Gateway® LR reaction LR Clonase™
    353..1060    +  CDS            mTFP1: monomeric teal (cyan) fluorescent protein (Ai et al., 2006) mammalian codon-optimized
   1062..1082    -  protein_bind   attB3: mutant version of attB; core recombination site for the Gateway® BP reaction BP Clonase™
   1073..1158    -  protein_bind   attL1 (fragment): mutant version of attL; recombination site for the Gateway® LR reaction LR Clonase™
   1192..1214    +  misc_feature   MCS (fragment): pUC18/19 multiple cloning site
   1306..1329    +  promoter       Pc promoter (fragment): intI1 (promoter lies within the coding sequence); class 1 integron promoter
   1505..1561    +  CDS            GmR (fragment): gentamycin acetyltransferase; aacC1; confers resistance to gentamycin
   1568..2359    +  CDS            SmR: aminoglycoside adenylyltransferase (Murphy, 1985); aadA; confers resistance to spectinomycin and streptomycin
   2452..3040    +  rep_origin     ori: high-copy-number ColE1/pMB1/pBR322/pUC origin of replication
   3223..3315    +  CDS            lacI (fragment): lac repressor; lacI; The lac repressor binds to the lac operator to inhibit transcription in E. coli. This inhibition can be relieved by adding lactose or isopropyl-β-D-thiogalactopyranoside (IPTG).
   3370..3397    -  terminator     rrnB T2 terminator: transcription terminator T2 from the E. coli rrnB gene
   3489..3529    -  terminator     rrnB T1 terminator (fragment): Escherichia coli rrnB; transcription terminator T1 from the E. coli rrnB gene
   3529..43      +  terminator     rrnB T1 terminator (across the origin): Escherichia coli rrnB; transcription terminator T1 from the E. coli rrnB gene
>Addgene plasmid #162904 | C232-E08: attB2r-mTFP1-attB3 | addgene full sequence | sequence record 347642 | Addgene NGS Result
TAAAACGAAAGGCCCAGTCTTCCGACTGAGCCTTTCGTTTTATTTGATGCCTGGCAGTTCCCTACTCTCG
CGTTAACGCTAGCATGGATGTTTTCCCAGTCACGACGTTGTAAAACGACGGCCAGTCTTAAAATTCGAGC
TCGGTCCGATATCCTTAAGCTCGGGCCCTGCAGCTCTAGAGCTCGAATTCTACAGGTCACTAATACCATC
TAAGTAGTTGGTTCATAGTGACTGCATATGTTGTGTTTTACAGTATTATGTAGTCTGTTTTTTATGCAAA
ATCTAATTTAATATATTGATATTTATATCATTTTACGTTTCTCGTTCAACTTTCTTGTACAAAGTGGGCG
GCGTGAGCAAGGGCGAGGAGACCACAATGGGCGTAATCAAGCCCGACATGAAGATCAAGCTGAAGATGGA
GGGCAACGTGAATGGCCACGCCTTCGTGATCGAGGGCGAGGGCGAGGGCAAGCCCTACGACGGCACCAAC
ACCATCAACCTGGAGGTGAAGGAGGGAGCCCCCCTGCCCTTCTCCTACGACATTCTGACCACCGCGTTCG
CCTACGGCAACAGGGCCTTCACCAAGTACCCCGACGACATCCCCAACTACTTCAAGCAGTCCTTCCCCGA
GGGCTACTCTTGGGAGCGCACCATGACCTTCGAGGACAAGGGCATCGTGAAGGTGAAGTCCGACATCTCC
ATGGAGGAGGACTCCTTCATCTACGAGATACACCTCAAGGGCGAGAACTTCCCCCCCAACGGCCCCGTGA
TGCAGAAGAAGACCACCGGCTGGGACGCCTCCACCGAGAGGATGTACGTGCGCGACGGCGTGCTGAAGGG
CGACGTCAAGCACAAGCTGCTGCTGGAGGGCGGCGGCCACCACCGCGTTGACTTCAAGACCATCTACAGG
GCCAAGAAGGCGGTGAAGCTGCCCGACTATCACTTTGTGGACCACCGCATCGAGATCCTGAACCACGACA
AGGACTACAACAAGGTGACCGTTTACGAGAGCGCCGTGGCCCGCAACTCCACCGACGGCATGGACGAGCT
GTACAAGTAATCAACTTTATTATACAAAGTTGGCATTATAAAAAAGCATTGCTTATCAATTTGTTGCAAC
GAACAGGTCACTATCAGTCAAAATAAAATCATTATTTGGAGCTCCATGGTAGCGTTAACGCGGCCGCGAT
ATCGGTACCCGGGGATCCTCTAGACCAGCCAGGACAGAAATGCCTCGACTTCGCTGCTACCCAAGGTTGC
CGGGTGACGCACACCGTGGAAACGGATGAAGGCACGAACCCAGTGGACATAAGCCTGTTCGGTTCGTAAG
CTGTAATGCAAGTAGCGTATGCGCTCACGCAACTGGTCCAGAACCTTGACCGAACGCAGCGGTGGTAACG
GCGCAGTGGCGGTTTTCATGGCTTGTTATGACTGTTTTTTTGGGGTACAGTCTATGCCTCGGGCATCCAA
GCAGCAAGCGCGTTACGCCGTGGGTCGATGTTTGATGTTATGGAGCAGCAACGATGTTACGCAGCAGGGC
AGTCGCCCTAAAACAAAGTTAAACATTATGAGGGAAGCGGTGATCGCCGAAGTATCGACTCAACTATCAG
AGGTAGTTGGCGTCATCGAGCGCCATCTCGAACCGACGTTGCTGGCCGTACATTTGTACGGCTCCGCAGT
GGATGGCGGCCTGAAGCCACACAGTGATATTGATTTGCTGGTTACGGTGACCGTAAGGCTTGATGAAACA
ACGCGGCGAGCTTTGATCAACGACCTTTTGGAAACTTCGGCTTCCCCTGGAGAGAGCGAGATTCTCCGCG
CTGTAGAAGTCACCATTGTTGTGCACGACGACATCATTCCGTGGCGTTATCCAGCTAAGCGCGAACTGCA
ATTTGGAGAATGGCAGCGCAATGACATTCTTGCAGGTATCTTCGAGCCAGCCACGATCGACATTGATCTG
GCTATCTTGCTGACAAAAGCAAGAGAACATAGCGTTGCCTTGGTAGGTCCAGCGGCGGAGGAACTCTTTG
ATCCGGTTCCTGAACAGGATCTATTTGAGGCGCTAAATGAAACCTTAACGCTATGGAACTCGCCGCCCGA
CTGGGCTGGCGATGAGCGAAATGTAGTGCTTACGTTGTCCCGCATTTGGTACAGCGCAGTAACCGGCAAA
ATCGCGCCGAAGGATGTCGCTGCCGACTGGGCAATGGAGCGCCTGCCGGCCCAGTATCAGCCCGTCATAC
TTGAAGCTAGACAGGCTTATCTTGGACAAGAAGAAGATCGCTTGGCCTCGCGCGCAGATCAGTTGGAAGA
ATTTGTCCACTACGTGAAAGGCGAGATCACCAAGGTAGTCGGCAAATAACCCTCGAGCCACCCATGACCA
AAATCCCTTAACGTGAGTTACGCGTCGTTCCACTGAGCGTCAGACCCCGTAGAAAAGATCAAAGGATCTT
CTTGAGATCCTTTTTTTCTGCGCGTAATCTGCTGCTTGCAAACAAAAAAACCACCGCTACCAGCGGTGGT
TTGTTTGCCGGATCAAGAGCTACCAACTCTTTTTCCGAAGGTAACTGGCTTCAGCAGAGCGCAGATACCA
AATACTGTTCTTCTAGTGTAGCCGTAGTTAGGCCACCACTTCAAGAACTCTGTAGCACCGCCTACATACC
TCGCTCTGCTAATCCTGTTACCAGTGGCTGCTGCCAGTGGCGATAAGTCGTGTCTTACCGGGTTGGACTC
AAGACGATAGTTACCGGATAAGGCGCAGCGGTCGGGCTGAACGGGGGGTTCGTGCACACAGCCCAGCTTG
GAGCGAACGACCTACACCGAACTGAGATACCTACAGCGTGAGCTATGAGAAAGCGCCACGCTTCCCGAAG
GGAGAAAGGCGGACAGGTATCCGGTAAGCGGCAGGGTCGGAACAGGAGAGCGCACGAGGGAGCTTCCAGG
GGGAAACGCCTGGTATCTTTATAGTCCTGTCGGGTTTCGCCACCTCTGACTTGAGCGTCGATTTTTGTGA
TGCTCGTCAGGGGGGCGGAGCCTATGGAAAAACGCCAGCAACGCGGCCTTTTTACGGTTCCTGGCCTTTT
GCTGGCCTTTTGCTCACATGTTCTTTCCTGCGTTATCCCCTGATTCTGTGGATAACCGTATTACCGCCTT
TGAGTGAGCTGATACCGCTCGCCGCAGCCGAACGACCGAGCGCAGCGAGTCAGTGAGCGAGGAAGCGGAA
GAGCGCCCAATACGCAAACCGCCTCTCCCCGCGCGTTGGCCGATTCATTAATGCAGCTGGCACGACAGGT
TTCCCGACTGGAAAGCGGGCAGTGAGCGCAACGCAATTAATACGCGTACCGCTAGCCAGGAAGAGTTTGT
AGAAACGCAAAAAGGCCATCCGTCAGGATGGCCTTCTGCTTAGTTTGATGCCTGGCAGTTTATGGCGGGC
GTCCTGCCCGCCACCCTCCGGGCCGTTGCTTCACAACGTTCAAATCCGCTCCCGGCGGATTTGTCCTACT
CAGGAGAGCGTTCACCGACAAACAACAGA
